>Addgene plasmid #68261 | pICSL90002 | depositor full sequence | sequence record 119206 | pICSL90002 sequence 2453 bps
TGTCAGACCAAGTTTACTCATATATACTTTAGATTGATTTAAAACTTCATTTTTAATTTAAAAGGATCTA
GGTGAAGATCCTTTTTGATAATCTCATGACCAAAATCCCTTAACGTGAGTTTTCGTTCCACTGAGCGTCA
GACCCCGTAGAAAAGATCAAAGGATCTTCTTGAGATCCTTTTTTTCTGCGCGTAATCTGCTGCTTGCAAA
CAAAAAAACCACCGCTACCAGCGGTGGTTTGTTTGCCGGATCAAGAGCTACCAACTCTTTTTCCGAAGGT
AACTGGCTTCAGCAGAGCGCAGATACCAAATACTGTCCTTCTAGTGTAGCCGTAGTTAGGCCACCACTTC
AAGAACTCTGTAGCACCGCCTACATACCTCGCTCTGCTAATCCTGTTACCAGTGGCTGCTGCCAGTGGCG
ATAAGTCGTGTCTTACCGGGTTGGACTCAAGACGATAGTTACCGGATAAGGCGCAGCGGTCGGGCTGAAC
GGGGGGTTCGTGCACACAGCCCAGCTTGGAGCGAACGACCTACACCGAACTGAGATACCTACAGCGTGAG
CTATGAGAAAGCGCCACGCTTCCCGAAGGGAGAAAGGCGGACAGGTATCCGGTAAGCGGCAGGGTCGGAA
CAGGAGAGCGCACGAGGGAGCTTCCAGGGGGAAACGCCTGGTATCTTTATAGTCCTGTCGGGTTTCGCCA
CCTCTGACTTGAGCGTCGATTTTTGTGATGCTCGTCAGGGGGGCGGAGCCTATGGAAAAACGCCAGCAAC
GCGGCCTTTTTACGGTTCCTGGCCTTTTGCTGGCCTTTTGCTCACATGTTCTTTCCTGCGTTATCCCCTG
ATTCTGTGGATAACCGTATTACCGCCTTTGAGTGAGCTGATACCGCTCGCCGCAGCCGAACGACCGAGCG
CAGCGAGTCAGTGAGCGAGGAAGCGGAAGAGCGCCCAATACGCAAACCGCCTCTCCCCGCGCGTTGGCCG
ATTCATTAATCACTCTGTGGTCTCAGGAGCATCTTCATTCTTAAGATATGAAGATAATCTTCAAAAGGCC
CCTGGGAATCTGAAAGAAGAGAAGCAGGCCCATTTATATGGGAAAGAACAATAGTATTTCTTATATAGGC
CCATTTAAGTTGAAAACAATCTTCAAAAGTCCCACATCGCTTAGATAAGAAAACGAAGCTGAGTTTATAT
ACAGCTAGAGTCGAAGTAGTGATTGTGAGACCACGAAGTGGCTCTTCAGTGGACGAAAGGGCCTCGTGAT
ACGCCTATTTTTATAGGTTAATGTCATGATAATAATGGTTTCTTAGACGTCAGGTGGCACTTTTCGGGGA
AATGTGCGCGGAACCCCTATTTGTTTATTTTTCTAAATACATTCAAATATGTATCCGCTCATGAGACAAT
AACCCTGATAAATGCTTCAATAATATTGAAAAAGGAAGAGTATGCGCTCACGCAACTGGTCCAGAACCTT
GACCGAACGCAGCGGTGGTAACGGCGCAGTGGCGGTTTTCATGGCTTGTTATGACTGTTTTTTTGGGGTA
CAGTCTATGCCTCGGGCATCCAAGCAGCAAGCGCGTTACGCCGTGGGTCGATGTTTGATGTTATGGAGCA
GCAACGATGTTACGCAGCAGGGCAGTCGCCCTAAAACAAAGTTAAACATCATGAGGGAAGCGGTGATCGC
CGAAGTATCGACTCAACTATCAGAGGTAGTTGGCGTCATCGAGCGCCATCTCGAACCGACGTTGCTGGCC
GTACATTTGTACGGCTCCGCAGTGGATGGCGGCCTGAAGCCACACAGCGATATTGATTTGCTGGTTACGG
TGACCGTAAGGCTTGATGAAACAACGCGGCGAGCTTTGATCAACGACCTTTTGGAAACTTCGGCTTCCCC
TGGAGAGAGCGAGATTCTCCGCGCTGTAGAAGTCACCATTGTTGTGCACGACGACATCATTCCGTGGCGT
TATCCAGCTAAGCGCGAACTGCAATTTGGAGAATGGCAGCGCAATGACATTCTTGCAGGTATCTTCGAGC
CAGCCACGATCGACATTGATCTGGCTATCTTGCTGACAAAAGCAAGAGAACATAGCGTTGCCTTGGTAGG
TCCAGCGGCGGAGGAACTCTTTGATCCGGTTCCTGAACAGGATCTATTTGAGGCGCTAAATGAAACCTTA
ACGCTATGGAACTCGCCGCCCGACTGGGCTGGCGATGAGCGAAATGTAGTGCTTACGTTGTCCCGCATTT
GGTACAGCGCAGTAACCGGCAAAATCGCGCCGAAGGATGTCGCTGCCGACTGGGCAATGGAGCGCCTGCC
GGCCCAGTATCAGCCCGTCATACTTGAAGCTAGACAGGCTTATCTTGGACAAGAAGAAGATCGCTTGGCC
TCGCGCGCAGATCAGTTGGAAGAATTTGTCCATTACGTAAAAGGCGAGATCACCAAGGTAGTCGGCAAAT
AAC
Features (pLannotate 1.2.2; 7 found; start..end, strand, type, name):
    170..758     +  rep_origin     ori: high-copy-number ColE1/pMB1/pBR322/pUC origin of replication
    941..990     +  CDS            lacI (fragment): lac repressor; lacI; The lac repressor binds to the lac operator to inhibit transcription in E. coli. This inhibition can be relieved by adding lactose or isopropyl-β-D-thiogalactopyranoside (IPTG).
   1143..1159    +  promoter       AtU6 promoter (fragment): consensus promoter from the three Arabidopsis U6 snRNA genes (Waibel and Filipowicz, 1990; Nekrasov et al., 2013)
   1337..1441    +  promoter       AmpR promoter: bla
   1432..1512    -  CDS            int (fragment): INT2_ECOLX - Protein inferred from homology: Swiss-Prot protein existence level 3. Putative integrase believed to be involved in the insertion of antibiotic resistance genes into plasmids and transposons. From Escherichia coli.
   1598..1654    +  CDS            GmR (fragment): gentamycin acetyltransferase; aacC1; confers resistance to gentamycin
   1661..2449    +  CDS            aadA: S3AD_ECOLX - Experimental evidence at protein level: Swiss-Prot protein existence level 1. Mediates bacterial resistance to the antibiotics streptomycin and spectinomycin. From Escherichia coli.
