[The description below was written by a language model from this plasmid's Addgene catalogue record and pLannotate feature annotations shown in this document.]
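Description:
pICSL90002 is a small (about 2.5 kb) Level 0 Golden Gate part plasmid for plant synthetic biology, built in the pAGM9121 universal acceptor backbone. It is a storage and donor vector for a single standardised DNA part rather than an expression construct in its own right. It replicates in E. coli at high copy from a ColE1/pUC-type origin and is selected with spectinomycin through the aadA aminoglycoside adenylyltransferase gene, which is preceded by an AmpR (bla) promoter. The short integrase, gentamicin acetyltransferase and lacI fragments picked up by automated annotation look like remnants of the resistance cassette and backbone, not functional genes.

The payload is a 210 bp fragment carrying the Arabidopsis thaliana U6-26 promoter; the feature table recognises only a short stretch of it as matching a consensus AtU6 promoter. U6 snRNA promoters are transcribed by RNA polymerase III and give transcripts with defined ends, which makes them the standard choice for expressing single guide RNAs in plant cells. The part was inserted via BpiI sites that were destroyed during cloning, the usual route for making a Level 0 module. In modular cloning systems of this type the part is then released with a second Type IIS enzyme to expose defined overhangs for ordered assembly, although the record does not list those sites or overhangs.

The plasmid is typically used as the promoter module when assembling sgRNA transcription units, which are combined with a Cas9 cassette in higher-level constructs. The associated publication applied RNA-guided Cas9 to generate targeted, heritable mutations in barley and Brassica oleracea.
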