Addgene plasmid #68261: pICSL90002
Purpose: Level 0 Golden Gate Part: Promoter U6-26 (Arabidopsis thaliana)
Depositing lab: Nicola Patron. Depositing organization: Sainsbury Laboratory, Norwich. Publication: Induction of targeted, heritable mutations in barley and Brassica oleracea using RNA-guided Cas9 nuclease. Lawrenson T, Shorinola O, Stacey N, Li C, Ostergaard L, Patron N, Uauy C, Harwood W. Genome Biol. 2015 Nov 30;16(1):258. doi: 10.1186/s13059-015-0826-7. PubMed 26616834.
Backbone
  Vector backbone: pAGM9121
  Total vector size (bp): 2453
  Vector type: Synthetic Biology
Growth in bacteria
  Bacterial resistance: Spectinomycin, 50 μg/mL
  Growth temperature: 37°C
  Growth strain: DH5alpha
  Copy number: High Copy
Gene/Insert
  Gene/Insert name: Promoter: U6-26 (Arabidopsis thaliana)
  Species: A. thaliana (mustard weed)
  Insert size (bp): 210
  Cloning method: Restriction Enzyme; 5′ cloning site BpiI (destroyed during cloning); 3′ cloning site BpiI (destroyed during cloning)
  Sequencing primers: 5′ CGTTATCCCCTGATTCTGTGGATAAC; 3′ GTCTCATGAGCGGATACATATTTGAATG
Terms and licenses: Academic/Nonprofit Terms; Industry Terms: Not Available to Industry
How to cite: pICSL90002 was a gift from Nicola Patron (Addgene plasmid # 68261 ; http://n2t.net/addgene:68261 ; RRID:Addgene_68261)
