>Addgene plasmid #68261 | pICSL90002 | addgene partial sequence | sequence record 122223 | MoCloF 5'-agcgaggaagcggaagagcg-3'
TGGCCGATTCATTAATCACTCTGTGGTCTCAGGAGCATCTTCATTCTTAAGATATGAAGATAATCTTCAA
AAGGCCCCTGGGAATCTGAAAGAAGAGAAGCAGGCCCATTTATATGGGAAAGAACAATAGTATTTCTTAT
ATAGGCCCATTTAAGTTGAAAACAATCTTCAAAAGTCCCACATCGCTTAGATAAGAAAACGAAGCTGAGT
TTATATACAGCTAGAGTCGAAGTAGTGATTGTGAGACCACGAAGTGGCTCTTCAGTGGACGAAAGGGCCT
CGTGATACGCCTATTTTTATAGGTTAATGTCATGATAATAATGGTTTCTTAGACGTCAGGTGGCACTTTT
CGGGGAAATGTGCGCGGAACCCCTATTTGTTTATTTTTCTAAATACATTCAAATATGTATCCGCTCATGA
GACAATAACCCTGATAAATGCTTCAATAATATTGAAAAAGGAAGAGTATGCGCTCACGCAACTGGTCCAG
AACCTTGACCGAACGCAGCGGTGGTAACGGCGCAGTGGCGGTTTTCATGGCTTGTTATGACTGTTTTTTT
TTGGGGTACAGTCTATGCCTCGGGCATCCAAGCAGCAAGCGCGTTACGCCGTGGGTCGATGTTTGATGTT
ATGGAGCAGCAACGATGTTACGCAGCAGGGCAGTCGCCCTAAAACAAAGTTAAACATCATGAGGGAAGCG
GTGATCGCCGAAGTATCGACTCAACTATCAGAGGTAGTTGGCGTCATCGAGCGCCATCTCGAACCGACGT
TGCTGGCCGTACATTTGTACGGCTCCGCAGTGGATGGCGGCCTGAAGCCACACAGCGATATTGATTTGCT
GGTTACGGTGACCGTAAGGCTTGATGAA
