>Addgene plasmid #68261 | pICSL90002 | addgene partial sequence | sequence record 122224 | MoCloR 5'-gccacctgacgtctaagaaacc-3'
GCGTATCACGAGGCCCTTTCGTCCACTGAAGAGCCACTTCGTGGTCTCACAATCACTACTTCGACTCTAG
CTGTATATAAACTCAGCTTCGTTTTCTTATCTAAGCGATGTGGGACTTTTGAAGATTGTTTTCAACTTAA
ATGGGCCTATATAAGAAATACTATTGTTCTTTCCCATATAAATGGGCCTGCTTCTCTTCTTTCAGATTCC
CAGGGGCCTTTTGAAGATTATCTTCATATCTTAAGAATGAAGATGCTCCTGAGACCACAGAGTGATTAAT
GAATCGGCCAACGCGCGGGGAGAGGCGGTTTGCGTATTGGGCGCTCTTCCGCTTCCTCGCTCACTGACTC
GCTGCGCTCGGTCGTTCGGCTGCGGCGAGCGGTATCAGCTCACTCAAAGGCGGTAATACGGTTATCCACA
GAATCAGGGGATAACGCAGGAAAGAACATGTGAGCAAAAGGCCAGCAAAAGGCCAGGAACCGTAAAAAGG
CCGCGTTGCTGGCGTTTTTCCATAGGCTCCGCCCCCCTGACGAGCATCACAAAAATCGACGCTCAAGTCA
GAGGTGGCGAAACCCGACAGGACTATAAAGATACCAGGCGTTTCCCCCTGGAAGCTCCCTCGTGCGCTCT
CCTGTTCCGACCCTGCCGCTTACCGGATACCTGTCCGCCTTTCTCCCTTCGGGAAGCGTGGCGCTTTCTC
ATAGCTCACGCTGTAGGTATCTCAGTTCGGTGTAGGTCGTTCGCTCCAAGCTGGGCTGTGTGCACGAACC
CCCCGTTCAGCCCGACCGCTGCGCCTTATCCGGTAACTATCGTCTTGAGTCCAACCCGGTAAGACACGAC
TTATCGCCACTGGCAGCAGCCACTGGTAACAGGATTAGCAGAGCGAGGTATGTAGGCGGTGCTACAGAGT
TC
